>Addgene plasmid #216239 | pSIQ-EGFP | addgene full sequence | sequence record 434495 | Addgene NGS Result
CTTTCCTGCGTTATCCCCTGATTCTGTGGATAACCGTATTACCGCCTTTGAGTGAGCTGATACCGCTCGC
CGCAGCCGAACGACCGAGCGCAGCGAGTCAGTGAGCGAGGAAGCGGAAGAGCGCCCAATACGCAAACCGC
CTCTCCCCGCGCGTTGGCCGATTCATTAATGCAGCTGGCACGACAGGTTTCCCGACTGGAAAGCGGGCAG
TGAGCGCAACGCAATTAATACGCGTACCGCTAGCCAGGAAGAGTTTGTAGAAACGCAAAAAGGCCATCCG
TCAGGATGGCCTTCTGCTTAGTTTGATGCCTGGCAGTTTATGGCGGGCGTCCTGCCCGCCACCCTCCGGG
CCGTTGCTTCACAACGTTCAAATCCGCTCCCGGCGGATTTGTCCTACTCAGGAGAGCGTTCACCGACAAA
CAACAGATAAAACGAAAGGCCCAGTCTTCCGACTGAGCCTTTCGTTTTATTTGATGCCTGGCAGTTCCCT
ACTCTCGCGTTAACGCTAGCATGGATGTTTTCCCAGTCACGACGTTGTAAAACGACGGCCAGTCTTAACT
GTGGAATGTGTGTCAGTTAGGGTGTGGAAAGTCCCCAGGCTCCCCAGCAGGCAGAAGTATGCAAAGCATG
CATCTCAATTAGTCAGCAACCAGGTGTGGAAAGTCCCCAGGCTCCCCAGCAGGCAGAAGTATGCAAAGCA
TGCATCTCAATTAGTCAGCAACCATAGTCCCGCCCCTAACTCCGCCCATCCCGCCCCTAACTCCGCCCAG
TTCCGCCCATTCTCCGCCCCATGGCTGACTAATTTTTTTTATTTATGCAGAGGCCGAGGCCGCCTCGGCC
TCTGAGCTATTCCAGAAGTAGTGAGGAGGCTTTTTTGGAGGCCTAGGCTTTTGCAAAAAGCTTGCATGCC
TGCAGGTCGGCCGCCACGACCGGTGCCGCCACCATCCCCTGACCCACGCCCCTGACCCCTCACAAGGAGA
CGACCTTCCATGACCGAGTACAAGCCCACGGTGCGCCTCGCCACCCGCGACGACGTCCCCCGGGCCGTAC
GCACCCTCGCCGCCGCGTTCGCCGACTACCCCGCCACGCGCCACACCGTCGACCCGGACCGCCACATCGA
GCGGGTCACCGAGCTGCAAGAACTCTTCCTCACGCGCGTCGGGCTCGACATCGGCAAGGTGTGGGTCGCG
GACGACGGCGCCGCGGTGGCGGTCTGGACCACGCCGGAGAGCGTCGAAGCGGGGGCGGTGTTCGCCGAGA
TCGGCCCGCGCATGGCCGAGTTGAGCGGTTCCCGGCTGGCCGCGCAGCAACAGATGGAAGGCCTCCTGGC
GCCGCACCGGCCCAAGGAGCCCGCGTGGTTCCTGGCCACCGTCGGCGTCTCGCCCGACCACCAGGGCAAG
GGTCTGGGCAGCGCCGTCGTGCTCCCCGGAGTGGAGGCGGCCGAGCGCGCCGGGGTGCCCGCCTTCCTGG
AGACCTCCGCGCCCCGCAACCTCCCCTTCTACGAGCGGCTCGGCTTCACCGTCACCGCCGACGTCGAGGT
GCCCGAAGGACCGCGCACCTGGTGCATGACCCGCAAGCCCGGTGCCTGACGCCCGCCCCACGACCCGCAG
CGCCCGACCGAAAGGAGCGCACGACCCCATGGCTCCGACCGAAGCCACCCGGGGCGGCCCCGCCGACCCC
GCACCCGCCCCCGAGGCCCACCGACTCTAGAGGATCATAATCAGCCATACCACATTTGTAGAGGTTTTAC
TTGCTTTAAAAAACCTCCCACACCTCCCCCTGAACCTGAAACATAAAATGAATGCAATTGTTGTTGTTAA
CTTGTTTATTGCAGCTTATAATGGTTACAAATAAAGCAATAGCATCACAAATTTCACAAATAAAGCATTT
TTTTCACTGCATTCTAGTTGTGGTTTGTCCAAACTCATCAATGTATCTTATCATGTCTGGATCCTCGTTA
AGCTCGGGCCCCAAATAATGATTTTATTTTGACTGATAGTGACCTGTTCGTTGCAACAAATTGATGAGCA
ATGCTTTTTTATAATGCCAACTTTGTACAAAAAAGCAGGCTCCGATACCGCTCGCCGCAGCCGAACGACC
GAGCGCAGCGAGTCAGTGAGCGAGGAAGCGGAAGAGCGCCTGATGCGGTATTTTCTCCTTACGCATCTGT
GCGGTATTTCACACCGCATAGTTAGGCGTTTTGCGCTGCTTCGCGATGTACGGGCCAGATATACGCGTTG
ACATTGATTATTGACTAGTTATTAATAGTAATCAATTACGGGGTCATTAGTTCATAGCCCATATATGGAG
TTCCGCGTTACATAACTTACGGTAAATGGCCCGCCTGGCTGACCGCCCAACGACCCCCGCCCATTGACGT
CAATAATGACGTATGTTCCCATAGTAACGCCAATAGGGACTTTCCATTGACGTCAATGGGTGGAGTATTT
ACGGTAAACTGCCCACTTGGCAGTACATCAAGTGTATCATATGCCAAGTACGCCCCCTATTGACGTCAAT
GACGGTAAATGGCCCGCCTGGCATTATGCCCAGTACATGACCTTATGGGACTTTCCTACTTGGCAGTACA
TCTACGTATTAGTCATCGCTATTACCATGGTGATGCGGTTTTGGCAGTACATCAATGGGCGTGGATAGCG
GTTTGACTCACGGGGATTTCCAAGTCTCCACCCCATTGACGTCAATGGGAGTTTGTTTTGGCACCAAAAT
CAACGGGACTTTCCAAAATGTCGTAACAACTCCGCCCCATTGACGCAAATGGGCGGTAGGCGTGTACGGT
GGGAGGTCTATATAAGCAGAGCTCTCTGGCTAACTAGAGAACCCACTGCTTACTGGCTTATCGAAATTAA
TACGACTCACTATAGGGAGACCCAAGCTGCCAACATGCCGCCTAAACGCAAGACACTCAATGCCGCTGCC
GAAGCCAATGCCCACGCTGATGGCCATGCTGATGGCAATGCTGATGGTCATGTCGCTAACACTGCAGCAA
GCAGCAACAACGCCCGTTTTGCGGACTTGACCAACATTGACACACCCGGCCTCGGCCCTACCACGACGAC
GTTACTTGTCGAGCCCGCTCGTTCGAAACGCCAGAGAGTCTCGAGGGCCTGTGATCAGTGTCGAGCTGCA
CGTGAAAAGTGTGATGGAATCCAGCCGGCTTGCTTCCCCTGTGTGTCGCAGGGCCGGTCGTGTACCTACC
AGGCCAGTCCCAAGAAGCGAGGAGTCCAGACGGGCTACATCCGCACTCTCGAACTGGCTCTGGCTTGGAT
GTTCGAGAACGTTGCCCGCAGCGAGGACGCCCTCCACAATCTTTTGGTCCGTGATGCTGGCCAGGGCAGC
GCTCTCCTGGTCGGCAAAGACTCGCCTGCTGCAGAACGCCTGCATGCAAGATGGGCGACGAGTCGAGTCA
ACAAAAGCATCACCCGTCTTCTCTCAGGTCAGGCCGCACAAGATCCATCTGAAGACGGCCAATCCCCGTC
CGAAGACATAAATGTCCAAGATCAGGCCGCACAAGATCCATCTGAAGACGGCCAATCCCCGTCCGAAGAC
ATAAATGTCCAAGATGAGTTCCTGGATATGGCCGACTTCGAGTTTGAGCAGATGTTTACCGATGCCCTTG
GAATTGACGAGTACGGTGGGCTGCAGATGAGGCCTGAATGTGTCATACAGGAGCCCAGTAAAAATAAAGA
CAGGCAAAGACAAAAGAAAGACAAAGGAATATTATTACCTGTTAGTACGACCACAGTCGAAGACCACATG
CCCCCGATCATGCAATGTGATCCACCTCCGCCCGAGGCCGCCAGGATTCACGAAGTCGTCCCGAGGTATC
TTTCGGAGAAGCTGATGGAGCAGAACAGGCAGAAGAACATACCACCATTGTCGGCGAATCAGAAGTCTCT
GATCGCGAGGCTCGTGTGGTACCAGGAGGGATATGAGCAGCCCTCCGACGAGGATCTCAAAAGAGTAACG
CAGACTTGGCAGTCGGATGAAGAGGACGAGGAATCCGATCTACCCTTCCGCCAGATCACGGAGATGACGA
TCTTAACGGTCCAGTTGATCGTCGAGTTCGCCAAGGGTCTACCGGGCTTTTCGAAGATATCACAGTCTGA
TCAAATCACCTTATTAAAAGCCTCGTCCAGCGAGGTGATGATGCTGCGGGTGGCGAGGCGATACGACGCC
GCGTCCGACAGCATTCTGTTCGCCAACAACAAGGCGTACACGCGCGACAACTACCGCAAGGCGGGCATGG
CCGAGGTCATCGAAGACCTCCTACACTTCTGCCGGTGCATGTTCGCGATGGGCATGGACAATGTGCACTT
TGCACTGCTCACGGCCATCGTTATATTCTCAGATCGGCCCGGGCTCGAGCAGCCGTCGCTGGTAGAAGAG
ATCCAGAGATACTACCTGAACACGTTGCGAATTTACATCATCAACCAGAACAGCGCGTCGTCGCGCTGCG
CCGTGATCTACGGCAGGATCCTGAGCGTGCTGACCGAGCTACGCACGCTCGGCACGCAAAACTCCAACAT
GTGCATCTCGCTGAAGCTGAAGAACAGGAAGCTGCCGCCGTTCCTCGAGGAGATCTGGGACGTGGCGGAG
GTGGCCACGACGCATCCCACGGTGCTGCCGCCCACCAACCCGGTGGTGCTATAGCTAGAGGGCCCTATTC
TATAGTGTCACCTAAATGCTAGAGCTCGCTGATCAGCCTCGACTGTGCCTTCTAGTTGCCAGCCATCTGT
TGTTTGCCCCTCCCCCGTGCCTTCCTTGACCCTGGAAGGTGCCACTCCCACTGTCCTTTCCTAATAAAAT
GAGGAAATTGCATCGCATTGTCTGAGTAGGTGTCATTCTATTCTGGGGGGTGGGGTGGGGCAGGACAGCA
AGGGGGAGGATTGGGAAGACAATAGCAGGCATGCTGGGGATGCGGTGGGCTCTATGGCTTCTGAGGCGGA
AAGTTGAGAGGACATTCCAATCATAGGCTGCCCATCCACCCTCTGTGTCCTCCTGTTAATTAGGTCACTT
AACAAAAAGGAAATTGGGTAGGGGTTTTTCACAGACCGCTTTCTAAGGGTAATTTTAAAATATCTGGGAA
GTCCCTTCCACTGCTGTGTTCCAGAAGTGTTGGTAAACAGCCCACAAATGTCAACAGCAGAAACATACAA
GCTGTCAGCTTTGCACAAGGGCCCAACACCCTGCTCATCAAGAAGCACTGTGGTTGCTGTGTTAGTAATG
TGCAAAACAGGAGGCACATTTTCCCCACCTGTGTAGGTTCTCGAAGCCGCGGTGCGGGTGCCAGGGCGTG
CCCTTGGGCTCCCCGGGCGCGTACTCCACCTCACCCATCTATCCAAAACAGCCTTGTGGTCAGTGTTCAT
CTGCTGACTGTCAACTGTAGCATTTTTTGGGGTTACAGTTTGAGCAGGATATTTGGTCCTGTAGTTTGCT
AACACACCCTGCAGCTCCAAAGGTTCCCCACCAACAGCAAAAAAATGAAAATTTGACCCTTGAATGGGTT
TTCCAGCACCATTTTCATGAGTTTTTTGTGTCCCTGAATGCAAGTTTAACATAGCAGTTACCCCAATAAC
CTCAGTTTTAACAGTAACAGCTTCCCACATCAAAATATTTCCACAGGTTAAGTCCTCATTTAAATTAGGC
AAAGGAATTGCTCAACTTTGTATAGAAAAGTTGGGGTAATCGCTTATCCTCGGATAAACAATTATCCTCA
CGGGTAATCGCTTATCCGCTCGGGTAATCGCTTATCCTCGGGTAATCGCTTATCCTCGGGTAATCGCTTA
TCCTCGGATAAACAATTATCCTCACGGGTAATCGCTTATCCGCTCGGGTAATCGCTTATCCTCGGATAAA
CAATTATCCTCACGGGTAATCGCTTATCCGCTCGGGTAATCGCTTATCCTCGGGTAATCGCTTATCCTTG
CAAGGGTCGACTCTAGAGGGTATATAATGGATCCCATCGCGTCTCAGCCTCACTTTGAGCTCCTCCACAC
GAATTCCCTCGACCTCGAAGAAGCTGCCACCATGGTGAGCAAGGGCGAGGAGCTGTTCACCGGGGTGGTG
CCCATCCTGGTCGAGCTGGACGGCGACGTAAACGGCCACAAGTTCAGCGTGTCCGGCGAGGGCGAGGGCG
ATGCCACCTACGGCAAGCTGACCCTGAAGTTCATCTGCACCACCGGCAAGCTGCCCGTGCCCTGGCCCAC
CCTCGTGACCACCCTGACCTACGGCGTGCAGTGCTTCAGCCGCTACCCCGACCACATGAAGCAGCACGAC
TTCTTCAAGTCCGCCATGCCCGAAGGCTACGTCCAGGAGCGCACCATCTTCTTCAAGGACGACGGCAACT
ACAAGACCCGCGCCGAGGTGAAGTTCGAGGGCGACACCCTGGTGAACCGCATCGAGCTGAAGGGCATCGA
CTTCAAGGAGGACGGCAACATCCTGGGGCACAAGCTGGAGTACAACTACAACAGCCACAACGTCTATATC
ATGGCCGACAAGCAGAAGAACGGCATCAAGGTGAACTTCAAGATCCGCCACAACATCGAGGACGGCAGCG
TGCAGCTCGCCGACCACTACCAGCAGAACACCCCCATCGGCGACGGCCCCGTGCTGCTGCCCGACAACCA
CTACCTGAGCACCCAGTCCGCCCTGAGCAAAGACCCCAACGAGAAGCGCGATCACATGGTCCTGCTGGAG
TTCGTGACCGCCGCCGGGATCACTCTCGGCATGGACGAGCTGTACAAGTAAAGCTTGATTTAGGTGACAC
TATAGAATACAAGCTACTTGTTCTTTTTGCAGGATCCCATCGATTCGAATTCAAGGCCTCTCGAGCCTCT
AGAACTATAGTGAGTCGTATTACGTAGATCCAGACATGATAAGATACATTGATGAGTTTGGACAAACCAC
AACTAGAATGCAGTGAAAAAAATGCTTTATTTGTGAAATTTGTGATGCTATTGCTTTATTTGTAACCATT
ATAAGCTGCAATAAACAAGTTAACAACAACAATTGCATTCATTTTATGTTTCAGGGCCGACCCAGCTTTC
TTGTACAAAGTTGGCATTATAAGAAAGCATTGCTTATCAATTTGTTGCAACGAACAGGTCACTATCAGTC
AAAATAAAATCATTATTTGCCATCCAGCTGATATCCCCTATAGTGAGTCGTATTACATGGTCATAGCTGT
TTCCTGGCAGCTCTGGCCCGTGTCTCAAAATCTCTGATGTTACATTGCACAAGATAAAAATATATCATCA
TGAACAATAAAACTGTCTGCTTACATAAACAGTAATACAAGGGGTGTTATGAGCCATATTCAACGGGAAA
CGTCGAGGCCGCGATTAAATTCCAACATGGATGCTGATTTATATGGGTATAAATGGGCTCGCGATAATGT
CGGGCAATCAGGTGCGACAATCTATCGCTTGTATGGGAAGCCCGATGCGCCAGAGTTGTTTCTGAAACAT
GGCAAAGGTAGCGTTGCCAATGATGTTACAGATGAGATGGTCAGACTAAACTGGCTGACGGAATTTATGC
CTCTTCCGACCATCAAGCATTTTATCCGTACTCCTGATGATGCATGGTTACTCACCACTGCGATCCCCGG
AAAAACAGCATTCCAGGTATTAGAAGAATATCCTGATTCAGGTGAAAATATTGTTGATGCGCTGGCAGTG
TTCCTGCGCCGGTTGCATTCGATTCCTGTTTGTAATTGTCCTTTTAACAGCGATCGCGTATTTCGTCTCG
CTCAGGCGCAATCACGAATGAATAACGGTTTGGTTGATGCGAGTGATTTTGATGACGAGCGTAATGGCTG
GCCTGTTGAACAAGTCTGGAAAGAAATGCATAAACTTTTGCCATTCTCACCGGATTCAGTCGTCACTCAT
GGTGATTTCTCACTTGATAACCTTATTTTTGACGAGGGGAAATTAATAGGTTGTATTGATGTTGGACGAG
TCGGAATCGCAGACCGATACCAGGATCTTGCCATCCTATGGAACTGCCTCGGTGAGTTTTCTCCTTCATT
ACAGAAACGGCTTTTTCAAAAATATGGTATTGATAATCCTGATATGAATAAATTGCAGTTTCATTTGATG
CTCGATGAGTTTTTCTAATCAGAATTGGTTAATTGGTTGTAACACTGGCAGAGCATTACGCTGACTTGAC
GGGACGGCGCAAGCTCATGACCAAAATCCCTTAACGTGAGTTACGCGTCGTTCCACTGAGCGTCAGACCC
CGTAGAAAAGATCAAAGGATCTTCTTGAGATCCTTTTTTTCTGCGCGTAATCTGCTGCTTGCAAACAAAA
AAACCACCGCTACCAGCGGTGGTTTGTTTGCCGGATCAAGAGCTACCAACTCTTTTTCCGAAGGTAACTG
GCTTCAGCAGAGCGCAGATACCAAATACTGTTCTTCTAGTGTAGCCGTAGTTAGGCCACCACTTCAAGAA
CTCTGTAGCACCGCCTACATACCTCGCTCTGCTAATCCTGTTACCAGTGGCTGCTGCCAGTGGCGATAAG
TCGTGTCTTACCGGGTTGGACTCAAGACGATAGTTACCGGATAAGGCGCAGCGGTCGGGCTGAACGGGGG
GTTCGTGCACACAGCCCAGCTTGGAGCGAACGACCTACACCGAACTGAGATACCTACAGCGTGAGCTATG
AGAAAGCGCCACGCTTCCCGAAGGGAGAAAGGCGGACAGGTATCCGGTAAGCGGCAGGGTCGGAACAGGA
GAGCGCACGAGGGAGCTTCCAGGGGGAAACGCCTGGTATCTTTATAGTCCTGTCGGGTTTCGCCACCTCT
GACTTGAGCGTCGATTTTTGTGATGCTCGTCAGGGGGGCGGAGCCTATGGAAAAACGCCAGCAACGCGGC
CTTTTTACGGTTCCTGGCCTTTTGCTGGCCTTTTGCTCACATGTT
Features (pLannotate 1.2.2; 33 found; start..end, strand, type, name):
    121..213     +  CDS            lacI (fragment): lac repressor; lacI; The lac repressor binds to the lac operator to inhibit transcription in E. coli. This inhibition can be relieved by adding lactose or isopropyl-β-D-thiogalactopyranoside (IPTG).
    268..295     -  terminator     rrnB T2 terminator: transcription terminator T2 from the E. coli rrnB gene
    427..470     +  terminator     rrnB T1 terminator: Escherichia coli rrnB; transcription terminator T1 from the E. coli rrnB gene
    517..553     -  CDS            lacZα (fragment): LacZα fragment of β-galactosidase; lacZ fragment
    568..897     +  promoter       SV40 promoter: SV40 enhancer and early promoter
    898..919     -  misc_feature   MCS (fragment): pUC18/19 multiple cloning site
    990..1589    +  CDS            PuroR: puromycin N-acetyltransferase; pac from Streptomyces alboniger; confers resistance to puromycin
   1639..1704    +  CDS            dmpM (fragment): DMPM_STRAD - Protein inferred from homology: Swiss-Prot protein existence level 3. From Streptomyces alboniger.
   1713..1796    +  CDS            large T antigen (fragment): large T antigen from SV40 (simian virus 40)
   1819..1953    +  polyA_signal   SV40 poly(A) signal: SV40 polyadenylation signal
   1972..2071    +  protein_bind   attL1: mutant version of attL; recombination site for the Gateway® LR reaction LR Clonase™
   2077..2134    +  rep_origin     RSF ori (fragment): Plasmids containing the RSF 1030 origin of replication can be propagated in E. coli cells that contain additional plasmids with compatible origins.
   2139..2190    -  misc_feature   bom (fragment): basis of mobility region from pBR322
   2240..2619    +  enhancer       CMV enhancer: human cytomegalovirus immediate early enhancer
   2620..2823    +  promoter       CMV promoter: human cytomegalovirus (CMV) immediate early promoter
   2819..2852    +  LTR            5' LTR (truncated) (fragment): truncated 5' long terminal repeat (LTR) from HIV-1
   2868..2886    +  promoter       T7 promoter: promoter for bacteriophage T7 RNA polymerase
   2905..3522    +  CDS            qa-1f (fragment): QA1F_NEUCR - Protein predicted: Swiss-Prot protein existence level 4. Transcription activation of genes for enzymes and proteins of quinate metabolism by binding to a 16 base-pair sequence (consensus 5'- GGRTAARYRYTTAYCC-3') in front of each Qa genes. From Neurospora crassa (strain ATCC 24698 / 74-OR23-1A / CBS 708.71 / DSM 1257 / FGSC 987).
   3592..3660    +  CDS            VP16 AD (fragment): transcriptional activation domain of herpes simplex virus protein VP16 (Triezenberg et al., 1988; Cousens et al., 1989); UL48
   3667..4620    +  CDS            EcR (fragment): ECR_HELVI - Also known as NR1H1. Experimental evidence at protein level: Swiss-Prot protein existence level 1. Receptor for ecdysone. Binds to ecdysone response elements (ECRES) (By similarity). From Heliothis virescens (Tobacco budworm moth).
   4689..4707    -  promoter       SP6 promoter: promoter for bacteriophage SP6 RNA polymerase
   4733..4957    +  polyA_signal   bGH poly(A) signal: bovine growth hormone polyadenylation signal
   5290..5359    +  protein_bind   attB: attB site for the φC31 integrase (Groth et al., 2000) phage φC31 integrase
   5683..5703    +  protein_bind   attB4: mutant version of attB; core recombination site for the Gateway® BP reaction BP Clonase™
   5964..5981    +  promoter       minP (fragment): minimal TATA-box promoter with low basal activity
   6052..6771    +  CDS            EGFP: the original enhanced GFP (Yang et al., 1996) mammalian codon-optimized
   6778..6796    +  promoter       SP6 promoter: promoter for bacteriophage SP6 RNA polymerase
   6865..6882    -  promoter       T7 promoter (fragment): promoter for bacteriophage T7 RNA polymerase
   6887..7021    -  polyA_signal   SV40 poly(A) signal: SV40 polyadenylation signal
   7060..7159    -  protein_bind   attL2: mutant version of attL; recombination site for the Gateway® LR reaction LR Clonase™
   7177..7195    -  promoter       T7 promoter: promoter for bacteriophage T7 RNA polymerase
   7329..8138    +  CDS            KanR: aminoglycoside phosphotransferase; aph(3')-Ia; confers resistance to kanamycin in bacteria or G418 (Geneticin®) in eukaryotes
   8285..8873    +  rep_origin     ori: high-copy-number ColE1/pMB1/pBR322/pUC origin of replication
