[The description below was written by a language model from this plasmid's Addgene catalogue record and pLannotate feature annotations shown in this document.]
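Description:
pSIQ-EGFP is an 8.9 kb mammalian expression and synthetic-biology plasmid built on the pSIQ backbone, described as an "all-in-one IQ transgene switch" for controlled EGFP expression. It is propagated in E. coli as a high-copy plasmid through a ColE1/pUC-type origin with kanamycin selection. An SV40 enhancer/early promoter driving puromycin N-acetyltransferase, followed by an SV40 polyadenylation signal, allows selection of transfected mammalian cells. The puromycin, regulator and reporter cassettes all lie between Gateway attL1 and attL2 sites, so the plasmid has the layout of an entry clone. A φC31 integrase attB site and an attB4 site sit between the regulator and reporter units.

The regulator unit uses the CMV enhancer/promoter to express a chimeric transcription factor. The annotation detects in it a fragment of the Neurospora crassa QA-1F activator of the quinic acid regulon, a short piece of the herpes simplex VP16 activation domain, and a large portion of the Heliothis virescens ecdysone receptor, ending in a bGH polyadenylation signal. This arrangement suggests a Q-system DNA-binding module coupled to a ligand-responsive receptor domain, so that activity would depend on an added inducer. The record does not name the inducer or explain the "IQ" designation.

The reporter unit places the 720 bp EGFP coding sequence, inserted by ligation-independent cloning, downstream of a minimal TATA-box promoter. The operator sites presumably lying upstream of that promoter are not annotated. Because both activator and responsive reporter sit on one plasmid, the construct serves as a fluorescent readout for tuning transgene expression in mammalian cells. Several short hits, including the lacI, lacZα, RSF ori, bom and HIV LTR fragments, appear to be backbone remnants.
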