Addgene plasmid #216239: pSIQ-EGFP
Purpose: All-in One IQ transgene switch for EGFP expression
Depositing lab: Hyunju Ro. Publication: All-in-one IQ toggle switches with high versatilities for fine-tuning of transgene expression in mammalian cells and tissues. Hong J, Sohn KC, Park HW, Jeon H, Ju E, Lee JG, Lee JS, Rho J, Hur GM, Ro H. Mol Ther Methods Clin Dev. 2024 Feb 2;32(1):101202. doi: 10.1016/j.omtm.2024.101202. eCollection 2024 Mar 14. PubMed 38374964.
Backbone
  Vector backbone: pSIQ
  Backbone size w/o insert (bp): 8235
  Total vector size (bp): 8935
  Vector type: Mammalian Expression, Synthetic Biology
  Selectable markers: Puromycin
Growth in bacteria
  Bacterial resistance: Kanamycin, 50 μg/mL
  Growth temperature: 37°C
  Growth strain: DH5alpha
  Copy number: High Copy
Gene/Insert
  Gene/Insert name: EGFP (alt name: the original enhanced GFP)
  Species: Aequorea victoria
  Insert size (bp): 720
  Cloning method: Ligation Independent Cloning
  Sequencing primers: 5′ CGTCTCAGCCTCACTTTG; 3′ CTTGAATTCGAATCGATG
Terms and licenses: Academic/Nonprofit Terms; Industry Terms: Not Available to Industry
How to cite: pSIQ-EGFP was a gift from Hyunju Ro (Addgene plasmid # 216239 ; http://n2t.net/addgene:216239 ; RRID:Addgene_216239)
